Addgene plasmid #133631: ZJOM18
Purpose: Integration of NAB2-GFP as an additional copy in genome, use auxotrophic marker URA3(Candida albicans). Marker for yeast nucleus.
Depositing lab: Zhiping Xie. Depositing organization: Shanghai Jiao Tong University. Publication: A Validated Set of Fluorescent-Protein-Based Markers for Major Organelles in Yeast (Saccharomyces cerevisiae). Zhu J, Zhang ZT, Tang SW, Zhao BS, Li H, Song JZ, Li D, Xie Z. MBio. 2019 Sep 3;10(5). pii: mBio.01691-19. doi: 10.1128/mBio.01691-19. PubMed 31481383.
Backbone
  Vector backbone: KT209
  Vector type: Yeast Expression
Growth in bacteria
  Bacterial resistance: Ampicillin, 100 μg/mL
  Growth temperature: 37°C
  Growth strain: DH5alpha
  Copy number: Unknown
Gene/Insert
  Gene/Insert name: p1k-NAB2-GFP
  Species: S. cerevisiae (budding yeast)
  Insert size (bp): 2600
  Entrez Gene: NAB2 (a.k.a. YGL122C)
  Tag / fusion protein: EGFP (C terminal on insert)
  Cloning method: Gibson Cloning
Terms and licenses: Academic/Nonprofit Terms; Industry Terms: Not Available to Industry
How to cite: ZJOM18 was a gift from Zhiping Xie (Addgene plasmid # 133631 ; http://n2t.net/addgene:133631 ; RRID:Addgene_133631)
