[The description below was written by a language model from this plasmid's Addgene catalogue record and pLannotate feature annotations shown in this document.]
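Description:
ZJOM18 is a yeast integrating plasmid built on the KT209 backbone that adds a second, GFP-tagged copy of the Saccharomyces cerevisiae NAB2 gene to the genome, providing a fluorescent marker for the nucleus. It has no yeast replication origin or centromere among the annotated features, consistent with its stated use by chromosomal integration. In E. coli it is maintained through a high-copy ColE1/pUC-type origin and selected with ampicillin via the β-lactamase gene. Short rop, bom and lacI fragments, along with flanking T7 and SP6 promoters, are remnants of the cloning backbone.

The insert, named p1k-NAB2-GFP and about 2.6 kb, was assembled by Gibson cloning. The NAB2 coding sequence, which encodes an essential nuclear polyadenylated-RNA-binding protein, is fused at its C terminus to a yeast codon-optimised enhanced GFP and followed by the ADH1 terminator. No promoter is annotated for it. The region upstream of NAB2 contains a match to the GPG1 coding sequence, and the "p1k" name suggests that roughly a kilobase of native upstream sequence drives expression, although the record does not state this explicitly.

Downstream lies the selection cassette, a URA3 gene under the Ashbya gossypii TEF promoter and terminator. The catalogue entry specifies Candida albicans URA3, whereas the automated annotation labels it by its closest S. cerevisiae homologue. Two loxP sites are annotated, one interrupting the TEF promoter and one after the terminator, so Cre recombinase could in principle excise the marker after integration. The plasmid belongs to a validated set of fluorescent organelle markers for budding yeast.
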