Features (pLannotate 1.2.2; 18 found; start..end, strand, type, name):
   1033..1749    +  CDS            yeGFP: yeast-enhanced green fluorescent protein codons optimized for translation in S. cerevisiae and C. albicans
   1770..1957    +  terminator     ADH1 terminator: S. cerevisiae ADH1; transcription terminator for the S. cerevisiae alcohol dehydrogenase 1 (ADH1) gene
   2032..2239    +  promoter       TEF promoter (fragment): Ashbya gossypii TEF promoter
   2240..2273    -  protein_bind   loxP: Cre-mediated recombination occurs in the 8-bp core sequence (GCATACAT). Cre recombinase
   2273..2409    +  promoter       TEF promoter (fragment): Ashbya gossypii TEF promoter
   2428..3216    +  CDS            URA3: PYRF_YEAST - Experimental evidence at protein level: Swiss-Prot protein existence level 1. From Saccharomyces cerevisiae (strain ATCC 204508 / S288c) (Baker's yeast).
   3228..3425    +  terminator     TEF terminator: Ashbya gossypii TEF terminator
   3479..3512    -  protein_bind   loxP: Cre-mediated recombination occurs in the 8-bp core sequence (GCATACAT). Cre recombinase
   3567..3585    -  promoter       T7 promoter: promoter for bacteriophage T7 RNA polymerase
   3607..3660    -  CDS            lacI (fragment): lac repressor; lacI; The lac repressor binds to the lac operator to inhibit transcription in E. coli. This inhibition can be relieved by adding lactose or isopropyl-β-D-thiogalactopyranoside (IPTG).
   3843..4431    -  rep_origin     ori: high-copy-number ColE1/pMB1/pBR322/pUC origin of replication
   4602..5462    -  CDS            AmpR: β-lactamase; bla; confers resistance to ampicillin, carbenicillin, and related antibiotics
   5463..5567    -  promoter       AmpR promoter: bla
   5662..5697    +  CDS            rop (fragment): Rop protein, which maintains plasmids at low copy number; rop
   5799..5850    +  misc_feature   bom (fragment): basis of mobility region from pBR322
   5913..5931    +  promoter       SP6 promoter: promoter for bacteriophage SP6 RNA polymerase
   6320..6697    +  CDS            GPG1: GPG1_YEAST - Experimental evidence at protein level: Swiss-Prot protein existence level 1. Gamma subunit of a guanine nucleotide-binding protein (G protein). G proteins are involved as modulators or transducers in various transmembrane signaling systems. The beta and gamma chains are required for the GTPase activity, for replacement of GDP by GTP, and for G protein-effector interaction. Involved in the determination of the cAMP level according to nutritional conditions, most probably as a regulator of cAMP phosphodiesterase. Required for the control of pseudohyphal and haploid invasive growth.
   6954..981     +  CDS            NAB2 (across the origin): NAB2_YEAST - Experimental evidence at protein level: Swiss-Prot protein existence level 1. This essential protein binds to polyadenylated RNA and single-stranded DNA. It may be involved not only in RNA processing but also in transcription regulation. Believed to associate directly with nascent RNA polymerase II transcripts and remain associated during subsequent nuclear RNA processing reactions. From Saccharomyces cerevisiae (strain ATCC 204508 / S288c) (Baker's yeast).
>Addgene plasmid #133631 | ZJOM18 | addgene full sequence | sequence record 270707 | Addgene NGS Result
CCTGTAGATAACAGCCAAAGGTTCACTCAACGTGGCGGAGGCGCCGTTGGAAAGAATCGTAGAGGTGGTC
GCGGTGGGAACCGTGGAGGACGCAACAATAATTCCACACGTTTTAATCCGTTAGCAAAAGCACTTGGAAT
GGCGGGTGAGAGTAATATGAACTTCACTCCAACCAAGAAAGAGGGGCGTTGCAGATTGTTTCCTCACTGT
CCTCTTGGTAGATCATGCCCACATGCACACCCAACTAAGGTATGTAATGAATATCCAAATTGTCCAAAGC
CTCCCGGAACTTGTGAGTTTTTACATCCAAATGAAGATGAAGAGTTGATGAAGGAAATGGAAAGAACTCG
TGAAGAATTTCAAAAAAGAAAAGCTGATTTATTGGCGGCAAAAAGGAAACCGGTACAAACTGGTATCGTT
CTGTGTAAATTTGGGGCTCTGTGTTCCAATCCATCATGCCCATTTGGTCATCCAACACCAGCAAATGAAG
ATGCGAAAGTCATTGATCTAATGTGGTGTGACAAGAATTTGACATGTGATAATCCTGAGTGTAGAAAGGC
CCACTCTTCATTGTCGAAGATCAAGGAAGTAAAACCAATAAGCCAGAAGAAAGCAGCTCCACCTCCGGTT
GAAAAGTCCTTAGAACAATGTAAGTTCGGTACGCACTGCACCAATAAACGTTGCAAATATAGACATGCTC
GTTCTCATATTATGTGCCGTGAAGGAGCAAACTGTACTAGAATTGATTGTTTATTTGGCCATCCAATTAA
TGAAGATTGTAGATTTGGTGTCAATTGTAAGAATATTTACTGTCTATTCAGACATCCTCCAGGCAGAGTA
CTTCCGGAAAAGAAAGGCGCTGCACCCAATTCAAACGTTCCTACCAATGAAAGGCCATTTGCATTGCCAG
AAAACGCAATAATTGAAAATGCTCCTCCGCAAACCAGTTTTACGCACCAAGAACAAGATACGGAAATGAA
CGCTTCGTACGCTGCAGGTCGACGGATCGGTGACGGTGCTGGTTTAATTAACATGTCTAAAGGTGAAGAA
TTATTCACTGGTGTTGTCCCAATTTTGGTTGAATTAGATGGTGATGTTAATGGTCACAAATTTTCTGTCT
CCGGTGAAGGTGAAGGTGATGCTACTTACGGTAAATTGACCTTAAAATTTATTTGTACTACTGGTAAATT
GCCAGTTCCATGGCCAACCTTAGTCACTACTTTAACTTATGGTGTTCAATGTTTTTCTAGATACCCAGAT
CATATGAAACAACATGACTTTTTCAAGTCTGCCATGCCAGAAGGTTATGTTCAAGAAAGAACTATTTTTT
TCAAAGATGACGGTAACTACAAGACCAGAGCTGAAGTCAAGTTTGAAGGTGATACCTTAGTTAATAGAAT
CGAATTAAAAGGTATTGATTTTAAAGAAGATGGTAACATTTTAGGTCACAAATTGGAATACAACTATAAC
TCTCACAATGTTTACATCATGGCTGACAAACAAAAGAATGGTATCAAAGTTAACTTCAAAATTAGACACA
ACATTGAAGATGGTTCTGTTCAATTAGCTGACCATTATCAACAAAATACTCCAATTGGTGATGGTCCAGT
CTTGTTACCAGACAACCATTACTTATCCACTCAATCTGCCTTATCCAAAGATCCAAACGAAAAGAGAGAC
CACATGGTCTTGTTAGAATTTGTTACTGCTGCTGGTATTACCCATGGTATTGATGAATTGTACAAATAAG
GCGCGCCACTTCTAAATAAGCGAATTTCTTATGATTTATGATTTTTATTATTAAATAAGTTATAAAAAAA
ATAAGTGTATACAAATTTTAAAGTGACTCTTAGGTTTTAAAACGAAAATTCTTATTCTTGAGTAACTCTT
TCCTGTAGGTCAGGTTGCTTTCTCAGGTATAGTATGAGGTCGCTCTTATTGACCACACCTCTACCGGCAG
ATCCGCTAGGGATAACAGGGTAATATAGATCTGTTTAGCTTGCCTCGTCCCCGCCGGGTCACCCGGCCAG
CGACATGGAGGCCCAGAATACCCTCCTTGACAGTCTTGACGTGCGCAGCTCAGGGGCATGATGTGACTGT
CGCCCGTACATTTAGCCCATACATCCCCATGTATAATCATTTGCATCCATACATTTTGATGGCCGCACGG
CGCGAAGCAAAAATTACGGCTCCTCGCTGCGGACCTGCGAGCAGGGAAACGCTCCCCTCACAGACGCGTA
TAACTTCGTATAATGTATGCTATACGAAGTTATTGAATTGTCCCCACGCCGCGCCCCTGTAGAGAAATAT
AAAAGGTTAGGATTTGCCACTGAGGTTCTTCTTTCATATACTTCCTTTTAAAATCTTGCTAGGATACAGT
TCTCACATCACATCCGAACATAAACAACCATGACAGTCAACACTAAGACCTATAGTGAGAGAGCAGAAAC
TCATGCCTCACCAGTAGCACAACGATTATTTCGATTAATGGAACTGAAGAAAACCAATTTATGTGCATCA
ATTGATGTTGATACCACTAAGGAATTCCTTGAATTAATTGATAAATTGGGTCCTTATGTATGCTTAATCA
AGACTCATATTGATATAATCAATGATTTTTCCTATGAATCCACTATTGAACCATTATTAGAACTTTCACG
TAAACATCAATTTATGATTTTTGAAGATAGAAAATTTGCTGATATTGGTAATACCGTGAAGAAACAATAT
ATTGGTGGAGTTTATAAAATTAGTAGTTGGGCAGATATTACTAATGCTCATGGTGTCACTGGGAATGGAG
TAGTTGAAGGATTAAAACAGGGAGCTAAAGAAACCACCACCAACCAAGAGCCAAGAGGGTTATTGATGTT
AGCTGAATTATCATCAGTGGGATCATTAGCATATGGAGAATATTCTCAAAAAACTGTTGAAATTGCTAAA
TCCGATAAGGAATTTGTTATTGGATTTATTGCCCAACGTGATATGGGTGGACAAGAAGAAGGATTTGATT
GGCTTATTATGACACCTGGAGTTGGATTAGATGATAAAGGTGATGGATTAGGACAACAATATAGAACTGT
TGATGAAGTTGTTAGCACTGGAACTGATATTATCATTGTTGGTAGAGGATTGTTTGGTAAAGGAAGAGAT
CCAGATATTGAAGGTAAAAGGTATAGAGATGCTGGTTGGAATGCTTATTTGAAAAAGACTGGCCAATTAT
AATCAGTACTGACAATAAAAAGATTCTTGTTTTCAAGAACTTGTCATTTGTATAGTTTTTTTATATTGTA
GTTGTTCTATTTTAATCAAATGTTAGCGTGATTTATATTTTTTTTCGCCTCGACATCATCTGCCCAGATG
CGAAGTTAAGTGCGCAGAAAGTAATATCATGCGTCAATCGTATGTGAATGCTGGTCGCTATACTGCTGTC
GATTCGATACTAACGCCGCCATCCAGTGTCGAAAACGAGCTCGAATTCATAACTTCGTATAATGTATGCT
ATACGAAGTTATATCGATGATATCAGATCCACTAGTGGCCTATGCGGCCGCGGATCTGCCGGTCTCCCTA
TAGTGAGTCGTATTAATTTCGATAAGCCAGGTTAACCTGCATTAATGAATCGGCCAACGCGCGGGGAGAG
GCGGTTTGCGTATTGGGCGCTCTTCCGCTTCCTCGCTCACTGACTCGCTGCGCTCGGTCGTTCGGCTGCG
GCGAGCGGTATCAGCTCACTCAAAGGCGGTAATACGGTTATCCACAGAATCAGGGGATAACGCAGGAAAG
AACATGTGAGCAAAAGGCCAGCAAAAGGCCAGGAACCGTAAAAAGGCCGCGTTGCTGGCGTTTTTCCATA
GGCTCCGCCCCCCTGACGAGCATCACAAAAATCGACGCTCAAGTCAGAGGTGGCGAAACCCGACAGGACT
ATAAAGATACCAGGCGTTTCCCCCTGGAAGCTCCCTCGTGCGCTCTCCTGTTCCGACCCTGCCGCTTACC
GGATACCTGTCCGCCTTTCTCCCTTCGGGAAGCGTGGCGCTTTCTCATAGCTCACGCTGTAGGTATCTCA
GTTCGGTGTAGGTCGTTCGCTCCAAGCTGGGCTGTGTGCACGAACCCCCCGTTCAGCCCGACCGCTGCGC
CTTATCCGGTAACTATCGTCTTGAGTCCAACCCGGTAAGACACGACTTATCGCCACTGGCAGCAGCCACT
GGTAACAGGATTAGCAGAGCGAGGTATGTAGGCGGTGCTACAGAGTTCTTGAAGTGGTGGCCTAACTACG
GCTACACTAGAAGAACAGTATTTGGTATCTGCGCTCTGCTGAAGCCAGTTACCTTCGGAAAAAGAGTTGG
TAGCTCTTGATCCGGCAAACAAACCACCGCTGGTAGCGGTGGTTTTTTTGTTTGCAAGCAGCAGATTACG
CGCAGAAAAAAAGGATCTCAAGAAGATCCTTTGATCTTTTCTACGGGGTCTGACGCTCAGTGGAACGAAA
ACTCACGTTAAGGGATTTTGGTCATGAGATTATCAAAAAGGATCTTCACCTAGATCCTTTTAAATTAAAA
ATGAAGTTTTAAATCAATCTAAAGTATATATGAGTAAACTTGGTCTGACAGTTACCAATGCTTAATCAGT
GAGGCACCTATCTCAGCGATCTGTCTATTTCGTTCATCCATAGTTGCCTGACTCCCCGTCGTGTAGATAA
CTACGATACGGGAGGGCTTACCATCTGGCCCCAGTGCTGCAATGATACCGCGAGACCCACGCTCACCGGC
TCCAGATTTATCAGCAATAAACCAGCCAGCCGGAAGGGCCGAGCGCAGAAGTGGTCCTGCAACTTTATCC
GCCTCCATCCAGTCTATTAATTGTTGCCGGGAAGCTAGAGTAAGTAGTTCGCCAGTTAATAGTTTGCGCA
ACGTTGTTGCCATTGCTACAGGCATCGTGGTGTCACGCTCGTCGTTTGGTATGGCTTCATTCAGCTCCGG
TTCCCAACGATCAAGGCGAGTTACATGATCCCCCATGTTGTGCAAAAAAGCGGTTAGCTCCTTCGGTCCT
CCGATCGTTGTCAGAAGTAAGTTGGCCGCAGTGTTATCACTCATGGTTATGGCAGCACTGCATAATTCTC
TTACTGTCATGCCATCCGTAAGATGCTTTTCTGTGACTGGTGAGTACTCAACCAAGTCATTCTGAGAATA
GTGTATGCGGCGACCGAGTTGCTCTTGCCCGGCGTCAATACGGGATAATACCGCGCCACATAGCAGAACT
TTAAAAGTGCTCATCATTGGAAAACGTTCTTCGGGGCGAAAACTCTCAAGGATCTTACCGCTGTTGAGAT
CCAGTTCGATGTAACCCACTCGTGCACCCAACTGATCTTCAGCATCTTTTACTTTCACCAGCGTTTCTGG
GTGAGCAAAAACAGGAAGGCAAAATGCCGCAAAAAAGGGAATAAGGGCGACACGGAAATGTTGAATACTC
ATACTCTTCCTTTTTCAATATTATTGAAGCATTTATCAGGGTTATTGTCTCATGAGCGGATACATATTTG
AATGTATTTAGAAAAATAAACAAATAGGGGTTCCGCGCACATTTCCCCGAAAAGTGCCACCTGACGTCTA
AGAAACCATTATTATCATGACATTAACCTATAAAAATAGGCGTATCACGAGGCCCTTTCGTCTCGCGCGT
TTCGGTGATGACGGTGAAAACCTCTGACACATGCAGCTCCCGGAGACGGTCACAGCTTGTCTGTAAGCGG
ATGCCGGGAGCAGACAAGCCCGTCAGGGCGCGTCAGCGGGTGTTGGCGGGTGTCGGGGCTGGCTTAACTA
TGCGGCATCAGAGCAGATTGTACTGAGAGTGCACCATATGGACATATTGTCGTTAGAACGCGGCTACAAT
TAATACATAACCTTATGTATCATACACATACGATTTAGGTGACACTATAGAACGCGGCCGCCAGCTGAAG
CTTACTAAAATCATAGCGCCCTGTATCAAAAAGAAGCTTTTTTCTTTTGTTGGGTATGTCTATATAGAGC
ACATCCTATATTCCCTTCGAGGTGTTTTTACAAGAACAAATAAAGAAACAAACCGCGGTGTGAGGAAGTT
CCCTTAAAAATGGCAAAGATTACCGTAAAGGTAAATTACTCCTTTAACGATGCTTAAAACGAGCATCTTA
CTCTTGCAACGAAATTAATCACTCAATTTCAACGAGGATGTTGGCTTCCCATCAAAGTAGTTTTGGGGTA
AACCGCATATATCTGTATATTAAGAAAACTTATTTTCCACTATCTAATTTGAACTACAGAGAAGATAAGA
AATCTTTTAAGTAGCAATCATGTTTTATCTAAGTGACATCGAGGAAGAAGCCTCGGCTGGGGCTGAACCA
ACTTATAATTTCTGGGAAGTTTTGTTATTCTCCAATACTCAAGAAAACCTCGTCACCGTTGTCGGAGAGT
TGCACACACTTACCGATCGTGTGGTTCATTACAAAATTGAGCCTGAATCAAGGGAAGTTACTGCCACAAC
ACTGCCATCTTTGTTAGCACTTTTGCTAGAAAAAAGGAACCAGGCGAGACGTTTATATAGGGATGTGCTT
TCAATGAAAATGTCAGAACTGGACTGGGACATCGACGATTTGTTCACACAGTTACAAGAAGAGCTAACAA
GAACTGATGACACTCTTTCTATGTATCCTAGGAGAAGGTTCTATCACTAGCTTGCTCAACGCGACCTTAT
ACACAGAGTTTAATGTGAAGAGAACATTCATATACAATTATATAAACATTGTTGTATTCTCGTACATCGT
TACACAAAATACGAAGCGGGGAAATAGTGATATTCGCTTCGCTGGTGGCAAATGGGAAAAATACAAAATT
TTACACATCTTTCTTCCAAATACTTCCATAAAACATCTAAATATAGTGGTTTCTAATTATCTCTGATCAT
AAGGAAGTGGAAGTACATCAGAAATGTCTCAAGAACAGTACACAGAAAACTTGAAGGTTATCGTTGCCGA
AAAACTGGCTGGTATACCAAACTTTAACGAAGATATCAAGTATGTTGCGGAGTATATTGTCTTATTGATC
GTTAACGGTGGTACTGTTGAATCTGTCGTAGACGAGCTGGCTAGTTTGTTTGATAGTGTTTCGAGAGATA
CGCTTGCAAATGTTGTTCAAACAGCCTTTTTCGCATTAGAAGCTCTGCAACAGGGAGAAAGTGCTGAAAA
TATTGTTTCCAAAATTAGAATGATGAATGCGCAAAGCTTGGGACAATCGGATATCGCACAACAGCAACAA
CAGCAACAACAACAACAGCAACCAGACATCGCGCAACAGCAACCTCAACAGCAACCTCAACAGCAACCTC
AACAGCAACCTCAACAGCAACCTCAACAGCAACCTCAACAGCAACCTCAACAGCAACCTCAACAGCAACC
TCAACTTCAACCACTTCAGCCACAACTAGGGACCCAGAATGCAATGCAGACAGATGCTCCTGCAACTCCA
TCCCCCATATCAGCCTTTTCCGGCGTTGTTAACGCTGCAGCTCCCCCTCAGTTTGCG
